>Addgene plasmid #47153 | TAL3434 | depositor partial sequence | sequence record 67240 | Insert sequence
ATGGACTACAAAGACCATGACGGTGATTATAAAGATCATGACATCGATTACAAGGATGACGATGACAAGA
TGGCCCCCAAGAAGAAGAGGAAGGTGGGCATTCACCGCGGGGTACCTATGGTGGACTTGAGGACACTCGG
TTATTCGCAACAGCAACAGGAGAAAATCAAGCCTAAGGTCAGGAGCACCGTCGCGCAACACCACGAGGCG
CTTGTGGGGCATGGCTTCACTCATGCGCATATTGTCGCGCTTTCACAGCACCCTGCGGCGCTTGGGACGG
TGGCTGTCAAATACCAAGATATGATTGCGGCCCTGCCCGAAGCCACGCACGAGGCAATTGTAGGGGTCGG
TAAACAGTGGTCGGGAGCGCGAGCACTTGAGGCGCTGCTGACTGTGGCGGGTGAGCTTAGGGGGCCTCCG
CTCCAGCTCGACACCGGGCAGCTGCTGAAGATCGCGAAGAGAGGGGGAGTAACAGCGGTAGAGGCAGTGC
ACGCCTGGCGCAATGCGCTCACCGGGGCCCCCTTGAACCTGACCCCAGACCAGGTAGTCGCAATCGCGTC
AAACGGAGGGGGAAAGCAAGCCCTGGAAACCGTGCAAAGGTTGTTGCCGGTCCTTTGTCAAGACCACGGC
CTTACACCGGAGCAAGTCGTGGCCATTGCAAATAATAACGGTGGCAAACAGGCTCTTGAGACGGTTCAGA
GACTTCTCCCAGTTCTCTGTCAAGCCCACGGGCTGACTCCCGATCAAGTTGTAGCGATTGCGTCGAACAT
TGGAGGGAAACAAGCATTGGAGACTGTCCAACGGCTCCTTCCCGTGTTGTGTCAAGCCCACGGTTTGACG
CCTGCACAAGTGGTCGCCATCGCCAGCCATGATGGCGGTAAGCAGGCGCTGGAAACAGTACAGCGCCTGC
TGCCTGTACTGTGCCAGGATCATGGACTGACCCCAGACCAGGTAGTCGCAATCGCGTCAAACGGAGGGGG
AAAGCAAGCCCTGGAAACCGTGCAAAGGTTGTTGCCGGTCCTTTGTCAAGACCACGGCCTTACACCGGAG
CAAGTCGTGGCCATTGCAAGCAATGGGGGTGGCAAACAGGCTCTTGAGACGGTTCAGAGACTTCTCCCAG
TTCTCTGTCAAGCCCACGGGCTGACTCCCGATCAAGTTGTAGCGATTGCGAATAACAATGGAGGGAAACA
AGCATTGGAGACTGTCCAACGGCTCCTTCCCGTGTTGTGTCAAGCCCACGGTTTGACGCCTGCACAAGTG
GTCGCCATCGCCAGCCATGATGGCGGTAAGCAGGCGCTGGAAACAGTACAGCGCCTGCTGCCTGTACTGT
GCCAGGATCATGGACTGACCCCAGACCAGGTAGTCGCAATCGCGTCGAACATTGGGGGAAAGCAAGCCCT
GGAAACCGTGCAAAGGTTGTTGCCGGTCCTTTGTCAAGACCACGGCCTTACACCGGAGCAAGTCGTGGCC
ATTGCAAGCAACATCGGTGGCAAACAGGCTCTTGAGACGGTTCAGAGACTTCTCCCAGTTCTCTGTCAAG
CCCACGGGCTGACTCCCGATCAAGTTGTAGCGATTGCGTCCAACGGTGGAGGGAAACAAGCATTGGAGAC
TGTCCAACGGCTCCTTCCCGTGTTGTGTCAAGCCCACGGTTTGACGCCTGCACAAGTGGTCGCCATCGCC
AACAACAACGGCGGTAAGCAGGCGCTGGAAACAGTACAGCGCCTGCTGCCTGTACTGTGCCAGGATCATG
GACTGACCCCAGACCAGGTAGTCGCAATCGCGTCAAACGGAGGGGGAAAGCAAGCCCTGGAAACCGTGCA
AAGGTTGTTGCCGGTCCTTTGTCAAGACCACGGCCTTACACCGGAGCAAGTCGTGGCCATTGCAAGCAAT
GGGGGTGGCAAACAGGCTCTTGAGACGGTTCAGAGACTTCTCCCAGTTCTCTGTCAAGCCCACGGGCTGA
CTCCCGATCAAGTTGTAGCGATTGCGTCGCATGACGGAGGGAAACAAGCATTGGAGACTGTCCAACGGCT
CCTTCCCGTGTTGTGTCAAGCCCACGGTTTGACGCCTGCACAAGTGGTCGCCATCGCCAGCCATGATGGC
GGTAAGCAGGCGCTGGAAACAGTACAGCGCCTGCTGCCTGTACTGTGCCAGGATCATGGACTGACACCCG
AACAGGTGGTCGCCATTGCTTCTAATGGGGGAGGACGGCCAGCCTTGGAG
