>Addgene plasmid #47153 | TAL3434 | addgene partial sequence | sequence record 68664 | JDS-TALEN-F 5'-TAGGGGTCGGTAAACAGTGG-3'
TGTGGCGGGTGAGCTTAGGGGGCCTCCGCTCCAGCTCGACACCGGGCAGCTGCTGAAGATCGCGAAGAGA
GGGGGAGTAACAGCGGTAGAGGCAGTGCACGCCTGGCGCAATGCGCTCACCGGGGCCCCCTTGAACCTGA
CCCCAGACCAGGTAGTCGCAATCGCGTCAAACGGAGGGGGAAAGCAAGCCCTGGAAACCGTGCAAAGGTT
GTTGCCGGTCCTTTGTCAAGACCACGGCCTTACACCGGAGCAAGTCGTGGCCATTGCAAATAATAACGGT
GGCAAACAGGCTCTTGAGACGGTTCAGAGACTTCTCCCAGTTCTCTGTCAAGCCCACGGGCTGACTCCCG
ATCAAGTTGTAGCGATTGCGTCGAACATTGGAGGGAAACAAGCATTGGAGACTGTCCAACGGCTCCTTCC
CGTGTTGTGTCAAGCCCACGGTTTGACGCCTGCACAAGTGGTCGCCATCGCCAGCCATGATGGCGGTAAG
CAGGCGCTGGAAACAGTACAGCGCCTGCTGCCTGTACTGTGCCAGGATCATGGACTGACCCCAGACCAGG
TAGTCGCAATCGCGTCAAACGGAGGGGGAAAGCAAGCCCTGGAAACCGTGCAAAGGTTGTTGCCGGTCCT
TTGTCAAGACCACGGCCTTACACCGGAGCAAGTCGTGGCCATTGCAAGCAATGGGGGTGGCAAACAGGCT
CTTGAGACGGTTCAGAGACTTCTCCCAGTTCTCTGTCAAGCCCACGGGCTGACTCCCGATCAAGTTGTA
