[The description below was written by a language model from this plasmid's Addgene catalogue record.]
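Description:
TAL3434 is a TALEN expression plasmid built on the JDS78 backbone, a mammalian expression vector that also carries a T7 promoter. It encodes the "left" monomer of a TALE nuclease pair directed against the zebrafish (D. rerio) f11r gene. The plasmid is maintained in E. coli as a high-copy, ampicillin-selected construct. The record does not name the origin of replication, and no feature table is provided, so the layout described here rests on the catalogue fields alone.

The insert of about 1.4 kb is an engineered array of TAL effector repeats, assembled to recognise a specific 18-nucleotide site in f11r. It was cloned into the roughly 6.4 kb backbone through BsmBI sites that were destroyed in the process, as is usual for type IIS seamless assembly. The backbone supplies the flanking coding sequence, so the repeat array is expressed in frame with an N-terminal 3X FLAG epitope and a C-terminal wild-type FokI nuclease domain. A CMV promoter drives expression in mammalian cells. The T7 designation suggests that the same open reading frame can be transcribed in vitro to produce mRNA, the usual route for delivering nucleases into zebrafish embryos. The use of a BGH reverse sequencing primer points to a BGH polyadenylation region downstream of the coding sequence.

Because FokI cleaves only as a dimer, this construct is meant to be used with a matching "right" TALEN monomer that binds the opposite strand across a spacer. Together the pair makes a double-strand break whose error-prone repair introduces indel mutations, disrupting f11r in zebrafish. The FLAG tag allows detection of the expressed nuclease.
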