Addgene plasmid #47153: TAL3434
Depositing lab: Keith Joung. Depositing organization: Massachusetts General Hospital. Publication: Targeted gene disruption in somatic zebrafish cells using engineered TALENs. Sander JD, Cade L, Khayter C, Reyon D, Peterson RT, Joung JK, Yeh JR. Nat Biotechnol. 2011 Aug 5;29(8):697-8. doi: 10.1038/nbt.1934. PubMed 21822241.
Backbone
  Vector backbone: JDS78
  Backbone manufacturer: Addgene plasmid #32290
  Backbone size w/o insert (bp): 6447
  Vector type: Mammalian Expression ; T7
Growth in bacteria
  Bacterial resistance: Ampicillin, 100 μg/mL
  Growth temperature: 37°C
  Growth strain: XL1 Blue
  Copy number: High Copy
Gene/Insert
  Gene/Insert name: ZebrafishCommunity-f11r-left (alt name: f11r)
  Species: D. rerio (zebrafish)
  Insert size (bp): 1430
  Promoter: CMV
  Tag / fusion protein: 3X Flag (N terminal on backbone); WT FOKI (C terminal on backbone)
  Cloning method: Restriction Enzyme; 5′ cloning site BsmBI (destroyed during cloning); 3′ cloning site BsmBI (destroyed during cloning)
  Sequencing primers: 5′ CMV-F; 3′ BGH-rev
Terms and licenses: Academic/Nonprofit Terms; Industry Terms: Not Available to Industry
Depositor comments: Target binding site: TTGACTTGCAATGTTCCT It is strongly recommended that users perform a diagnostic digest to verify this plasmid prior to use. For example, a double digest of the plasmid with BamHI and KpnI should result in two bands at 2.3kb and 5.8kb.
How to cite: TAL3434 was a gift from Keith Joung (Addgene plasmid # 47153 ; http://n2t.net/addgene:47153 ; RRID:Addgene_47153)
